Addgene plasmid #127922: pHelper_ShCAST
Purpose: Expresses ShCAST and a crRNA targeting PSP1
Depositing lab: Feng Zhang. Depositing organization: Broad Institute. Publication: RNA-guided DNA insertion with CRISPR-associated transposases. Strecker J, Ladha A, Gardner Z, Schmid-Burgk JL, Makarova KS, Koonin EV, Zhang F. Science. 2019 Jul 5;365(6448):48-53. doi: 10.1126/science.aax9181. Epub 2019 Jun 6. PubMed 31171706.
Backbone
  Vector backbone: pUC19
Growth in bacteria
  Bacterial resistance: Ampicillin, 100 μg/mL
  Growth temperature: 37°C
  Growth strain: NEB Stable
  Copy number: High Copy
Gene/Insert
  Gene/Insert name: ShTnsB, ShTnsC, ShTniQ, ShCas12k
Terms and licenses: Academic/Nonprofit Terms; Industry Terms: Not Available to Industry
How to cite: pHelper_ShCAST was a gift from Feng Zhang (Addgene plasmid # 127922 ; http://n2t.net/addgene:127922 ; RRID:Addgene_127922)
