[The description below was written by a language model from this plasmid's Addgene catalogue record and pLannotate feature annotations shown in this document.]
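Description:
pHelper_ShCAST is a bacterial expression plasmid built on the pUC19 backbone that supplies the protein and RNA components of the ShCAST CRISPR-associated transposase system. It replicates in E. coli from the high-copy ColE1/pUC origin and is selected with ampicillin through the β-lactamase (AmpR) gene and its native promoter. Short remnants of the pBR322 bom and rop regions are also detected, but these are only fragments of backbone sequence.

The catalogued insert comprises four genes: ShTnsB, ShTnsC, ShTniQ and ShCas12k. TnsB, TnsC and TniQ are Tn7-like transposition proteins, while Cas12k is the CRISPR effector that provides RNA-guided target recognition. Automated annotation did not label these coding sequences. They presumably occupy the large unannotated stretch of nearly 6 kb between the lac promoter and the guide cassette, which suggests, but does not establish, that the lac promoter drives them. Downstream, the constitutive synthetic J23119 promoter sits immediately next to two CRISPR direct repeats separated by a short gap. This layout is consistent with a minimal repeat-spacer-repeat array encoding the crRNA, which the record says targets the protospacer PSP1. The repeats are annotated on the opposite strand, probably reflecting how the repeat family model matched rather than the direction of transcription. No tracrRNA is annotated.

The two sequence records (depositor, 8,156 nt; sequencing result, 8,150 nt) show the same features in the same order and differ only in start point and by a few nucleotides. As the name implies, the plasmid serves as a helper that provides the machinery for RNA-guided DNA insertion in bacteria. The transposon cargo and the target site are not carried on this construct.
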