Features (pLannotate 1.2.2; 9 found; start..end, strand, type, name):
     82..112     +  promoter       lac promoter: promoter for the E. coli lac operon
   5975..6009    +  promoter       J23119 promoter: bacterial promoter (Registry of Standard Biological Parts BBa J23119)
   6009..6045    -  ncRNA          CRISPR-DR15: Accession: RF01329 - CRISPR RNA direct repeat element
   6077..6113    -  ncRNA          CRISPR-DR15: Accession: RF01329 - CRISPR RNA direct repeat element
   6135..6182    -  misc_feature   bom (fragment): basis of mobility region from pBR322
   6284..6319    -  CDS            rop (fragment): Rop protein, which maintains plasmids at low copy number; rop
   6414..6518    +  promoter       AmpR promoter: bla
   6519..7379    +  CDS            AmpR: β-lactamase; bla; confers resistance to ampicillin, carbenicillin, and related antibiotics
   7550..8138    +  rep_origin     ori: high-copy-number ColE1/pMB1/pBR322/pUC origin of replication
>Addgene plasmid #127922 | pHelper_ShCAST | depositor full sequence | sequence record 245554 | pHelper_ShCAST sequence 8156 bps
TTTTTACGGTTCCTGGCCTTTTGCTGGCCTTTTGCTCAACGCCAAGCTCCAAAACGATCTCAAGAAGATC
ATCTTATTAATTTTACACTTTATGCTTCCGGCTCGTATGTTGAAAGAGGAGAAAGGATCTATGAACAGTC
AGCAAAATCCTGATTTAGCTGTTCATCCCTTGGCAATTCCTATGGAAGGCTTACTAGGAGAAAGTGCTAC
AACTCTTGAGAAGAATGTAATTGCCACACAACTCTCAGAGGAAGCCCAAGTAAAGCTAGAGGTAATCCAA
AGTTTACTGGAACCCTGCGATCGCACAACTTATGGGCAAAAGTTGCGGGAAGCAGCAGAGAAACTAAATG
TATCGTTGCGAACGGTACAAAGGTTGGTGAAAAACTGGGAACAAGATGGCTTAGTCGGACTCACTCAAAC
AAGTAGGGCTGATAAAGGAAAACACCGCATTGGTGAGTTTTGGGAAAACTTCATTACCAAAACCTACAAG
GAGGGTAACAAGGGAAGTAAACGTATGACCCCTAAACAAGTTGCTCTCAGAGTCGAGGCTAAAGCCCGTG
AATTAAAAGACTCTAAGCCGCCCAATTACAAAACCGTGTTACGGGTATTAGCACCCATTTTGGAAAAGCA
ACAAAAAGCCAAGAGTATCCGCAGTCCTGGTTGGAGAGGAACTACGCTTTCGGTTAAAACCCGTGAAGGA
AAAGATTTATCGGTTGATTACAGTAACCATGTTTGGCAATGTGACCATACCCGCGTGGATGTGTTGCTGG
TAGATCAACATGGTGAAATTTTAAGTCGTCCCTGGCTAACAACAGTAATTGATACTTACTCTCGTTGCAT
TATGGGTATCAACTTGGGCTTTGATGCACCCAGTTCTGGGGTAGTAGCATTAGCGTTACGCCATGCAATT
CTACCAAAGCGTTACGGTTCCGAGTACAAACTGCATTGTGAGTGGGGAACCTATGGAAAACCAGAACATT
TTTATACTGATGGCGGTAAAGACTTTCGCTCTAACCACTTGAGTCAGATTGGGGCGCAATTGGGATTTGT
CTGTCATTTACGCGATCGCCCTTCTGAAGGTGGAGTAGTAGAACGTCCCTTCAAAACATTAAATGACCAA
CTATTTTCAACGCTTCCTGGGTACACCGGATCTAATGTGCAGGAACGCCCAGAAGATGCAGAGAAGGACG
CAAGACTTACTTTGCGAGAACTAGAACAGTTACTTGTGCGTTACATCGTAGATCGTTACAACCAAAGTAT
TGATGCGCGGATGGGCGACCAAACGCGCTTTGAGCGTTGGGAAGCAGGATTGCCTACAGTGCCAGTACCA
ATACCAGAACGAGATTTGGATATTTGTTTAATGAAGCAGTCACGGCGCACTGTGCAAAGAGGTGGTTGTT
TGCAGTTTCAGAATTTAATGTATCGGGGGGAATATTTGGCAGGTTATGCCGGAGAAACTGTCAACTTAAG
GTTTGACCCCAGAGACATTACAACAATTTTGGTTTATCGCCAGGAAAACAATCAGGAAGTATTTCTGACT
CGCGCTCACGCTCAAGGTTTGGAGACAGAGCAACTGGCATTAGATGAGGCTGAGGCAGCAAGTCGCAGAC
TCCGTACCGCAGGGAAAACTATCAGTAACCAATCATTATTGCAAGAAGTTGTTGACCGCGATGCTCTTGT
CGCTACCAAGAAAAGCCGTAAGGAGCGTCAAAAATTGGAACAGACTGTTTTGCGATCTGCTGCTGTTGAT
GAAAGTAATAGAGAATCCTTGCCTTCTCAAATAGTTGAACCAGATGAAGTGGAATCTACAGAAACGGTTC
ACTCTCAATACGAAGACATTGAGGTGTGGGACTATGAACAACTTCGTGAAGAATATGGGTTTTAAACAAT
GACAGAAGCTCAGGCGATCGCCAAGCAGTTGGGTGGGGTAAAACCGGATGATGAGTGGTTACAAGCTGAA
ATTGCTCGTCTCAAGGGTAAGAGCATTGTGCCTTTACAGCAGGTAAAAACTCTCCATGATTGGTTAGATG
GCAAGCGCAAGGCAAGAAAATCTTGCCGAGTAGTTGGGGAATCGAGAACTGGCAAGACAGTTGCTTGTGA
TGCCTACAGATACAGGCACAAACCTCAGCAGGAAGCTGGACGACCTCCAACTGTGCCTGTCGTTTATATT
CGACCTCACCAAAAATGTGGCCCCAAGGATTTGTTTAAAAAGATTACTGAGTACCTCAAGTATCGGGTAA
CAAAAGGGACTGTATCTGATTTTCGAGATAGGACGATAGAAGTACTCAAGGGTTGTGGCGTAGAGATGCT
AATTATTGATGAAGCTGACCGTCTCAAGCCTGAAACTTTTGCTGATGTGCGAGATATTGCCGAAGATTTA
GGAATTGCTGTGGTACTGGTAGGAACAGACCGTTTGGATGCGGTAATTAAGCGGGATGAGCAGGTTCTCG
AACGCTTTCGGGCGCATCTTCGCTTTGGTAAATTGTCGGGAGAGGATTTTAAGAACACCGTAGAAATGTG
GGAACAAATGGTTTTGAAACTGCCAGTATCTTCTAATCTAAAGAGCAAGGAGATGCTACGGATTCTCACG
TCAGCAACTGAAGGCTACATTGGTCGCCTTGATGAGATTCTTAGGGAAGCTGCAATTCGTTCCTTATCAA
GAGGATTGAAGAAGATTGACAAGGCTGTTTTACAGGAAGTAGCTAAGGAGTACAAATGATAGAAGCACCA
GATGTTAAACCTTGGCTATTCTTGATTAAACCCTATGAAGGGGAAAGCCTGAGCCACTTTCTTGGCAGGT
TCAGACGTGCCAACCATTTATCCGCAAGTGGATTGGGTACTTTGGCAGGAATTGGTGCTATAGTGGCACG
TTGGGAAAGATTTCATTTTAATCCTCGCCCTAGTCAGCAAGAATTGGAAGCGATCGCATCTGTAGTAGAA
GTGGATGCTCAAAGGTTAGCCCAGATGTTACCGCCTGCTGGAGTGGGAATGCAGCATGAGCCAATTCGCT
TGTGTGGGGCTTGTTATGCCGAGTCGCCTTGTCACCGAATTGAATGGCAGTACAAGTCGGTGTGGAAGTG
CGATCGCCATCAACTCAAGATTTTAGCAAAGTGTCCAAACTGTCAAGCACCTTTTAAAATGCCTGCGCTG
TGGGAGGATGGGTGCTGTCACAGATGTAGGATGCCGTTTGCAGAAATGGCAAAGCTACAGAAGGTTTGAC
TGCAGTGATAAAACCAGAAAAAGGTGTGAAATTAACTAAGTCCCTGAATTGATCTGGTTGTCCAAAAAAT
TTGTGCGATCGCATGGCAAGATTATTCCTACTATTGATGTGGCGTGAGTCGGATAACTTGCTCTAATGGG
ATCCCGGTTAATACCAATAGATCAGATATGAGTAATAAACATTACGACCTTTACCTGTGGTATTCACTGT
TGGCACGACAACACCTTTATCGCGCCAATACTGTAGCTGACGACGCGAACAATTAGTGATTTGAGCCGCT
TCTGTGCTTGTGTAGAATTTTCCTTCCATAGAAATCATCCTACAGAAGTAGTTTTTTAAATTTACATTTT
TTAAAAGCACATTATGTATTCATGTGATATTATTTTTTTATGAGTCAAATAACTATTCAAGCTCGACTTA
TTTCCTTTGAATCAAACCGCCAACAACTCTGGAAGTTGATGGCAGATTTAAACACGCCGTTAATTAACGA
ACTGCTTTGCCAGTTAGGTCAACACCCCGACTTCGAGAAGTGGCAACAAAAGGGTAAACTCCCGTCTACC
GTTGTGAGCCAGTTATGTCAACCTCTCAAAACTGACCCTCGCTTTGCAGGTCAGCCCAGCCGTTTATATA
TGTCGGCAATTCATATTGTGGACTACATCTACAAGTCCTGGCTGGCTATACAGAAACGGCTTCAACAGCA
GCTAGATGGAAAGACGCGCTGGCTAGAAATGCTCAATAGCGATGCTGAATTAGTAGAACTTAGTGGTGAC
ACTTTAGAGGCTATTCGTGTCAAAGCTGCTGAAATTTTGGCAATAGCTATGCCAGCATCTGAGTCAGATA
GCGCTTCACCTAAAGGGAAAAAAGGTAAAAAGGAGAAAAAACCCTCATCTTCTAGCCCTAAGCGTAGTTT
ATCCAAGACATTATTTGACGCTTACCAAGAAACGGAAGATATCAAGAGCCGTAGCGCCATCAGCTACCTG
TTAAAAAATGGCTGCAAACTTACTGACAAAGAAGAAGATTCAGAAAAATTTGCTAAACGTCGTCGTCAAG
TTGAAATCCAAATTCAAAGGCTTACCGAAAAGTTAATAAGTCGGATGCCTAAAGGTCGAGATTTGACCAA
TGCTAAATGGTTGGAGACACTCTTGACTGCTACAACCACTGTTGCTGAAGACAACGCCCAAGCCAAACGC
TGGCAGGATATTCTGTTAACTCGATCAAGTTCTCTCCCATTCCCCCTTGTTTTTGAAACCAACGAGGATA
TGGTTTGGTCAAAGAATCAAAAGGGTAGGCTGTGTGTTCACTTCAATGGCTTAAGCGATTTAATTTTTGA
GGTGTACTGCGGCAATCGTCAACTTCACTGGTTTCAACGCTTCCTAGAAGACCAACAGACTAAACGCAAA
AGCAAAAATCAGCATTCTAGCGGCTTGTTCACACTCAGAAATGGTCATCTAGTTTGGCTTGAAGGTGAGG
GTAAAGGGGAACCTTGGAATCTTCACCACTTGACCCTTTACTGCTGTGTTGACAATCGCTTGTGGACAGA
GGAGGGAACAGAAATCGTTCGCCAAGAGAAAGCAGATGAAATTACTAAATTCATCACAAACATGAAGAAG
AAAAGCGATCTAAGCGATACACAGCAAGCTTTGATTCAACGTAAACAATCAACACTTACTCGAATAAACA
ATTCCTTTGAGCGTCCTAGCCAACCCCTTTATCAAGGTCAATCACACATTTTGGTTGGAGTAAGCCTGGG
ACTAGAAAAACCTGCCACAGTAGCAGTAGTAGATGCGATCGCCAACAAAGTCTTGGCTTACCGGAGTATT
AAACAATTACTTGGCGACAATTACGAACTGCTAAATCGCCAGAGACGACAACAGCAGTACCTATCTCACG
AACGCCACAAAGCACAAAAAAACTTCTCTCCCAATCAATTTGGAGCATCTGAGTTAGGGCAACATATAGA
CAGATTATTAGCTAAAGCAATTGTAGCGTTAGCGAGAACCTACAAAGCTGGCAGTATTGTCTTGCCCAAG
TTAGGGGATATGCGGGAGGTTGTCCAAAGTGAAATTCAAGCTATAGCAGAACAAAAATTTCCCGGTTATA
TTGAAGGTCAGCAAAAATATGCCAAACAGTACCGGGTTAATGTTCATCGGTGGAGCTACGGCAGATTAAT
TCAAAGCATTCAAAGTAAAGCAGCTCAAACAGGAATTGTGATTGAGGAGGGAAAACAACCTATTCGAGGT
AGTCCCCACGACAAAGCAAAGGAATTAGCACTTTCTGCTTACAATCTCCGCCTAACTAGGCGAAGTTAAC
AAATATCTGAACCTTGATAATAGAATATTAATAGCGCCGCAATTCATGCTGCTTGCAGCCTCTGAATTTT
GTTAAATGAGGGTTAGTTTGACTGTATAAATACAGTCTTGCTTTCTGACCCTGGTAGCTGCTCACCCTGA
TGCTGCTGTCAATAGACAGGATAGGTGCGCTCCCAGCAATAAGGGCGCGGATGTACTGCTGTAGTGGCTA
CTGAATCACCCCCGATCAAGGGGGAACCCTCCCCAATTCTTCATTTGAAGGACTAAAATCAAGGCAAAAT
TTCTAAGAGATCCGCGCAAGTTCCAAATACCTTATCTCGTCTTGATTTCATCTTTTTTTAACCAAGGCAT
GATTCTTGAGACTGAGGCTCAAATGAGAAATTGGGAAACATCCGCGCTGAAGATATCTGGAAAGGTTGGC
TCACAACATTTTGTAACTGGGTAGTTGACAGCTAGCTCAGTCCTAGGTATAATGCTAGCGTGGCAACAAC
CTTCCAGGTACTAGGTGGGTTGAAAGGAGAAGTCATTTAATAAGGCCACTGTTAAAAGTGGCAACAACCT
TCCAGGTACTAGGTGGGTTGAAAGCGGCCGACGCGCTGGGCTACTGGTGCACTCTCAGTACAATCTGCTC
TGATGCCGCATAGTTAAGCCAGCCCCGACACCCGCCAACACCCGCTGACGCGCCCTGACGGGCTTGTCTG
CTCCCGGCATCCGCTTACAGACAAGCTGTGACCGTCTCCGGGAGCTGCATGTGTCAGAGGTTTTCACCGT
CATCACCGAAACGCGCGAGACGAAAGGGCCTCGTGATACGCCTATTTTTATAGGTTAATGTCATGATAAT
AATGGTTTCTTAGACGTCAGGTGGCACTTTTCGGGGAAATGTGCGCGGAACCCCTATTTGTTTATTTTTC
TAAATACATTCAAATATGTATCCGCTCATGAGACAATAACCCTGATAAATGCTTCAATAATATTGAAAAA
GGAAGAGTATGAGTATTCAACATTTCCGTGTCGCCCTTATTCCCTTTTTTGCGGCATTTTGCCTTCCTGT
TTTTGCTCACCCAGAAACGCTGGTGAAAGTAAAAGATGCTGAAGATCAGTTGGGTGCACGAGTGGGTTAC
ATCGAACTGGATCTCAACAGCGGTAAGATCCTTGAGAGTTTTCGCCCCGAAGAACGTTTTCCAATGATGA
GCACTTTTAAAGTTCTGCTATGTGGCGCGGTATTATCCCGTATTGACGCCGGGCAAGAGCAACTCGGTCG
CCGCATACACTATTCTCAGAATGACTTGGTTGAGTACTCACCAGTCACAGAAAAGCATCTTACGGATGGC
ATGACAGTAAGAGAATTATGCAGTGCTGCCATAACCATGAGTGATAACACTGCGGCCAACTTACTTCTGA
CAACGATCGGAGGACCGAAGGAGCTAACCGCTTTTTTGCACAACATGGGGGATCATGTAACTCGCCTTGA
TCGTTGGGAACCGGAGCTGAATGAAGCCATACCAAACGACGAGCGTGACACCACGATGCCTGTAGCAATG
GCAACAACGTTGCGCAAACTATTAACTGGCGAACTACTTACTCTAGCTTCCCGGCAACAATTAATAGACT
GGATGGAGGCGGATAAAGTTGCAGGACCACTTCTGCGCTCGGCCCTTCCGGCTGGCTGGTTTATTGCTGA
TAAATCTGGAGCCGGTGAGCGTGGGTCTCGCGGTATCATTGCAGCACTGGGGCCAGATGGTAAGCCCTCC
CGTATCGTAGTTATCTACACGACGGGGAGTCAGGCAACTATGGATGAACGAAATAGACAGATCGCTGAGA
TAGGTGCCTCACTGATTAAGCATTGGTAACTGTCAGACCAAGTTTACTCATATATACTTTAGATTGATTT
AAAACTTCATTTTTAATTTAAAAGGATCTAGGTGAAGATCCTTTTTGATAATCTCATGACCAAAATCCCT
TAACGTGAGTTTTCGTTCCACTGAGCGTCAGACCCCGTAGAAAAGATCAAAGGATCTTCTTGAGATCCTT
TTTTTCTGCGCGTAATCTGCTGCTTGCAAACAAAAAAACCACCGCTACCAGCGGTGGTTTGTTTGCCGGA
TCAAGAGCTACCAACTCTTTTTCCGAAGGTAACTGGCTTCAGCAGAGCGCAGATACCAAATACTGTTCTT
CTAGTGTAGCCGTAGTTAGGCCACCACTTCAAGAACTCTGTAGCACCGCCTACATACCTCGCTCTGCTAA
TCCTGTTACCAGTGGCTGCTGCCAGTGGCGATAAGTCGTGTCTTACCGGGTTGGACTCAAGACGATAGTT
ACCGGATAAGGCGCAGCGGTCGGGCTGAACGGGGGGTTCGTGCACACAGCCCAGCTTGGAGCGAACGACC
TACACCGAACTGAGATACCTACAGCGTGAGCTATGAGAAAGCGCCACGCTTCCCGAAGGGAGAAAGGCGG
ACAGGTATCCGGTAAGCGGCAGGGTCGGAACAGGAGAGCGCACGAGGGAGCTTCCAGGGGGAAACGCCTG
GTATCTTTATAGTCCTGTCGGGTTTCGCCACCTCTGACTTGAGCGTCGATTTTTGTGATGCTCGTCAGGG
GGGCGGAGCCTATGGAAAAACGCCAGCAACGCGGCC
