Features (pLannotate 1.2.2; 9 found; start..end, strand, type, name):
   5857..5891    +  promoter       J23119 promoter: bacterial promoter (Registry of Standard Biological Parts BBa J23119)
   5891..5927    -  ncRNA          CRISPR-DR15: Accession: RF01329 - CRISPR RNA direct repeat element
   5959..5995    -  ncRNA          CRISPR-DR15: Accession: RF01329 - CRISPR RNA direct repeat element
   6017..6064    -  misc_feature   bom (fragment): basis of mobility region from pBR322
   6166..6201    -  CDS            rop (fragment): Rop protein, which maintains plasmids at low copy number; rop
   6296..6400    +  promoter       AmpR promoter: bla
   6401..7261    +  CDS            AmpR: β-lactamase; bla; confers resistance to ampicillin, carbenicillin, and related antibiotics
   7432..8020    +  rep_origin     ori: high-copy-number ColE1/pMB1/pBR322/pUC origin of replication
   8120..8150    +  promoter       lac promoter: promoter for the E. coli lac operon
>Addgene plasmid #127922 | pHelper_ShCAST | addgene full sequence | sequence record 248518 | Addgene NGS Result
AAAGAGGAGAAAGGATCTATGAACAGTCAGCAAAATCCTGATTTAGCTGTTCATCCCTTGGCAATTCCTA
TGGAAGGCTTACTAGGAGAAAGTGCTACAACTCTTGAGAAGAATGTAATTGCCACACAACTCTCAGAGGA
AGCCCAAGTAAAGCTAGAGGTAATCCAAAGTTTACTGGAACCCTGCGATCGCACAACTTATGGGCAAAAG
TTGCGGGAAGCAGCAGAGAAACTAAATGTATCGTTGCGAACGGTACAAAGGTTGGTGAAAAACTGGGAAC
AAGATGGCTTAGTCGGACTCACTCAAACAAGTAGGGCTGATAAAGGAAAACACCGCATTGGTGAGTTTTG
GGAAAACTTCATTACCAAAACCTACAAGGAGGGTAACAAGGGAAGTAAACGTATGACCCCTAAACAAGTT
GCTCTCAGAGTCGAGGCTAAAGCCCGTGAATTAAAAGACTCTAAGCCGCCCAATTACAAAACCGTGTTAC
GGGTATTAGCACCCATTTTGGAAAAGCAACAAAAAGCCAAGAGTATCCGCAGTCCTGGTTGGAGAGGAAC
TACGCTTTCGGTTAAAACCCGTGAAGGAAAAGATTTATCGGTTGATTACAGTAACCATGTTTGGCAATGT
GACCATACCCGCGTGGATGTGTTGCTGGTAGATCAACATGGTGAAATTTTAAGTCGTCCCTGGCTAACAA
CAGTAATTGATACTTACTCTCGTTGCATTATGGGTATCAACTTGGGCTTTGATGCACCCAGTTCTGGGGT
AGTAGCATTAGCGTTACGCCATGCAATTCTACCAAAGCGTTACGGTTCCGAGTACAAACTGCATTGTGAG
TGGGGAACCTATGGAAAACCAGAACATTTTTATACTGATGGCGGTAAAGACTTTCGCTCTAACCACTTGA
GTCAGATTGGGGCGCAATTGGGATTTGTCTGTCATTTACGCGATCGCCCTTCTGAAGGTGGAGTAGTAGA
ACGTCCCTTCAAAACATTAAATGACCAACTATTTTCAACGCTTCCTGGGTACACCGGATCTAATGTGCAG
GAACGCCCAGAAGATGCAGAGAAGGACGCAAGACTTACTTTGCGAGAACTAGAACAGTTACTTGTGCGTT
ACATCGTAGATCGTTACAACCAAAGTATTGATGCGCGGATGGGCGACCAAACGCGCTTTGAGCGTTGGGA
AGCAGGATTGCCTACAGTGCCAGTACCAATACCAGAACGAGATTTGGATATTTGTTTAATGAAGCAGTCA
CGGCGCACTGTGCAAAGAGGTGGTTGTTTGCAGTTTCAGAATTTAATGTATCGGGGGGAATATTTGGCAG
GTTATGCCGGAGAAACTGTCAACTTAAGGTTTGACCCCAGAGACATTACAACAATTTTGGTTTATCGCCA
GGAAAACAATCAGGAAGTATTTCTGACTCGCGCTCACGCTCAAGGTTTGGAGACAGAGCAACTGGCATTA
GATGAGGCTGAGGCAGCAAGTCGCAGACTCCGTACCGCAGGGAAAACTATCAGTAACCAATCATTATTGC
AAGAAGTTGTTGACCGCGATGCTCTTGTCGCTACCAAGAAAAGCCGTAAGGAGCGTCAAAAATTGGAACA
GACTGTTTTGCGATCTGCTGCTGTTGATGAAAGTAATAGAGAATCCTTGCCTTCTCAAATAGTTGAACCA
GATGAAGTGGAATCTACAGAAACGGTTCACTCTCAATACGAAGACATTGAGGTGTGGGACTATGAACAAC
TTCGTGAAGAATATGGGTTTTAAACAATGACAGAAGCTCAGGCGATCGCCAAGCAGTTGGGTGGGGTAAA
ACCGGATGATGAGTGGTTACAAGCTGAAATTGCTCGTCTCAAGGGTAAGAGCATTGTGCCTTTACAGCAG
GTAAAAACTCTCCATGATTGGTTAGATGGCAAGCGCAAGGCAAGAAAATCTTGCCGAGTAGTTGGGGAAT
CGAGAACTGGCAAGACAGTTGCTTGTGATGCCTACAGATACAGGCACAAACCTCAGCAGGAAGCTGGACG
ACCTCCAACTGTGCCTGTCGTTTATATTCGACCTCACCAAAAATGTGGCCCCAAGGATTTGTTTAAAAAG
ATTACTGAGTACCTCAAGTATCGGGTAACAAAAGGGACTGTATCTGATTTTCGAGATAGGACGATAGAAG
TACTCAAGGGTTGTGGCGTAGAGATGCTAATTATTGATGAAGCTGACCGTCTCAAGCCTGAAACTTTTGC
TGATGTGCGAGATATTGCCGAAGATTTAGGAATTGCTGTGGTACTGGTAGGAACAGACCGTTTGGATGCG
GTAATTAAGCGGGATGAGCAGGTTCTCGAACGCTTTCGGGCGCATCTTCGCTTTGGTAAATTGTCGGGAG
AGGATTTTAAGAACACCGTAGAAATGTGGGAACAAATGGTTTTGAAACTGCCAGTATCTTCTAATCTAAA
GAGCAAGGAGATGCTACGGATTCTCACGTCAGCAACTGAAGGCTACATTGGTCGCCTTGATGAGATTCTT
AGGGAAGCTGCAATTCGTTCCTTATCAAGAGGATTGAAGAAGATTGACAAGGCTGTTTTACAGGAAGTAG
CTAAGGAGTACAAATGATAGAAGCACCAGATGTTAAACCTTGGCTATTCTTGATTAAACCCTATGAAGGG
GAAAGCCTGAGCCACTTTCTTGGCAGGTTCAGACGTGCCAACCATTTATCCGCAAGTGGATTGGGTACTT
TGGCAGGAATTGGTGCTATAGTGGCACGTTGGGAAAGATTTCATTTTAATCCTCGCCCTAGTCAGCAAGA
ATTGGAAGCGATCGCATCTGTAGTAGAAGTGGATGCTCAAAGGTTAGCCCAGATGTTACCGCCTGCTGGA
GTGGGAATGCAGCATGAGCCAATTCGCTTGTGTGGGGCTTGTTATGCCGAGTCGCCTTGTCACCGAATTG
AATGGCAGTACAAGTCGGTGTGGAAGTGCGATCGCCATCAACTCAAGATTTTAGCAAAGTGTCCAAACTG
TCAAGCACCTTTTAAAATGCCTGCGCTGTGGGAGGATGGGTGCTGTCACAGATGTAGGATGCCGTTTGCA
GAAATGGCAAAGCTACAGAAGGTTTGATGATAAAACCAGAAAAAGGTGTGAAATTAACTAAGTCCCTGAA
TTGATCTGGTTGTCCAAAAAATTTGTGCGATCGCATGGCAAGATTATTCCTACTATTGATGTGGCGTGAG
TCGGATAACTTGCTCTAATGGGATCCCGGTTAATACCAATAGATCAGATATGAGTAATAAACATTACGAC
CTTTACCTGTGGTATTCACTGTTGGCACGACAACACCTTTATCGCGCCAATACTGTAGCTGACGACGCGA
ACAATTAGTGATTTGAGCCGCTTCTGTGCTTGTGTAGAATTTTCCTTCCATAGAAATCATCCTACAGAAG
TAGTTTTTTAAATTTACATTTTTTAAAAGCACATTATGTATTCATGTGATATTATTTTTTTATGAGTCAA
ATAACTATTCAAGCTCGACTTATTTCCTTTGAATCAAACCGCCAACAACTCTGGAAGTTGATGGCAGATT
TAAACACGCCGTTAATTAACGAACTGCTTTGCCAGTTAGGTCAACACCCCGACTTCGAGAAGTGGCAACA
AAAGGGTAAACTCCCGTCTACCGTTGTGAGCCAGTTATGTCAACCTCTCAAAACTGACCCTCGCTTTGCA
GGTCAGCCCAGCCGTTTATATATGTCGGCAATTCATATTGTGGACTACATCTACAAGTCCTGGCTGGCTA
TACAGAAACGGCTTCAACAGCAGCTAGATGGAAAGACGCGCTGGCTAGAAATGCTCAATAGCGATGCTGA
ATTAGTAGAACTTAGTGGTGACACTTTAGAGGCTATTCGTGTCAAAGCTGCTGAAATTTTGGCAATAGCT
ATGCCAGCATCTGAGTCAGATAGCGCTTCACCTAAAGGGAAAAAAGGTAAAAAGGAGAAAAAACCCTCAT
CTTCTAGCCCTAAGCGTAGTTTATCCAAGACATTATTTGACGCTTACCAAGAAACGGAAGATATCAAGAG
CCGTAGCGCCATCAGCTACCTGTTAAAAAATGGCTGCAAACTTACTGACAAAGAAGAAGATTCAGAAAAA
TTTGCTAAACGTCGTCGTCAAGTTGAAATCCAAATTCAAAGGCTTACCGAAAAGTTAATAAGTCGGATGC
CTAAAGGTCGAGATTTGACCAATGCTAAATGGTTGGAGACACTCTTGACTGCTACAACCACTGTTGCTGA
AGACAACGCCCAAGCCAAACGCTGGCAGGATATTCTGTTAACTCGATCAAGTTCTCTCCCATTCCCCCTT
GTTTTTGAAACCAACGAGGATATGGTTTGGTCAAAGAATCAAAAGGGTAGGCTGTGTGTTCACTTCAATG
GCTTAAGCGATTTAATTTTTGAGGTGTACTGCGGCAATCGTCAACTTCACTGGTTTCAACGCTTCCTAGA
AGACCAACAGACTAAACGCAAAAGCAAAAATCAGCATTCTAGCGGCTTGTTCACACTCAGAAATGGTCAT
CTAGTTTGGCTTGAAGGTGAGGGTAAAGGGGAACCTTGGAATCTTCACCACTTGACCCTTTACTGCTGTG
TTGACAATCGCTTGTGGACAGAGGAGGGAACAGAAATCGTTCGCCAAGAGAAAGCAGATGAAATTACTAA
ATTCATCACAAACATGAAGAAGAAAAGCGATCTAAGCGATACACAGCAAGCTTTGATTCAACGTAAACAA
TCAACACTTACTCGAATAAACAATTCCTTTGAGCGTCCTAGCCAACCCCTTTATCAAGGTCAATCACACA
TTTTGGTTGGAGTAAGCCTGGGACTAGAAAAACCTGCCACAGTAGCAGTAGTAGATGCGATCGCCAACAA
AGTCTTGGCTTACCGGAGTATTAAACAATTACTTGGCGACAATTACGAACTGCTAAATCGCCAGAGACGA
CAACAGCAGTACCTATCTCACGAACGCCACAAAGCACAAAAAAACTTCTCTCCCAATCAATTTGGAGCAT
CTGAGTTAGGGCAACATATAGACAGATTATTAGCTAAAGCAATTGTAGCGTTAGCGAGAACCTACAAAGC
TGGCAGTATTGTCTTGCCCAAGTTAGGGGATATGCGGGAGGTTGTCCAAAGTGAAATTCAAGCTATAGCA
GAACAAAAATTTCCCGGTTATATTGAAGGTCAGCAAAAATATGCCAAACAGTACCGGGTTAATGTTCATC
GGTGGAGCTACGGCAGATTAATTCAAAGCATTCAAAGTAAAGCAGCTCAAACAGGAATTGTGATTGAGGA
GGGAAAACAACCTATTCGAGGTAGTCCCCACGACAAAGCAAAGGAATTAGCACTTTCTGCTTACAATCTC
CGCCTAACTAGGCGAAGTTAACAAATATCTGAACCTTGATAATAGAATATTAATAGCGCCGCAATTCATG
CTGCTTGCAGCCTCTGAATTTTGTTAAATGAGGGTTAGTTTGACTGTATAAATACAGTCTTGCTTTCTGA
CCCTGGTAGCTGCTCACCCTGATGCTGCTGTCAATAGACAGGATAGGTGCGCTCCCAGCAATAAGGGCGC
GGATGTACTGCTGTAGTGGCTACTGAATCACCCCCGATCAAGGGGGAACCCTCCCCAATTCTTCATTTGA
AGGACTAAAATCAAGGCAAAATTTCTAAGAGATCCGCGCAAGTTCCAAATACCTTATCTCGTCTTGATTT
CATCTTTTTTTAACCAAGGCATGATTCTTGAGACTGAGGCTCAAATGAGAAATTGGGAAACATCCGCGCT
GAAGATATCTGGAAAGGTTGGCTCACAACATTTTGTAACTGGGTAGTTGACAGCTAGCTCAGTCCTAGGT
ATAATGCTAGCGTGGCAACAACCTTCCAGGTACTAGGTGGGTTGAAAGGAGAAGTCATTTAATAAGGCCA
CTGTTAAAAGTGGCAACAACCTTCCAGGTACTAGGTGGGTTGAAAGCGGCCGACGCGCTGGGCTACTGGT
GCACTCTCAGTACAATCTGCTCTGATGCCGCATAGTTAAGCCAGCCCCGACACCCGCCAACACCCGCTGA
CGCGCCCTGACGGGCTTGTCTGCTCCCGGCATCCGCTTACAGACAAGCTGTGACCGTCTCCGGGAGCTGC
ATGTGTCAGAGGTTTTCACCGTCATCACCGAAACGCGCGAGACGAAAGGGCCTCGTGATACGCCTATTTT
TATAGGTTAATGTCATGATAATAATGGTTTCTTAGACGTCAGGTGGCACTTTTCGGGGAAATGTGCGCGG
AACCCCTATTTGTTTATTTTTCTAAATACATTCAAATATGTATCCGCTCATGAGACAATAACCCTGATAA
ATGCTTCAATAATATTGAAAAAGGAAGAGTATGAGTATTCAACATTTCCGTGTCGCCCTTATTCCCTTTT
TTGCGGCATTTTGCCTTCCTGTTTTTGCTCACCCAGAAACGCTGGTGAAAGTAAAAGATGCTGAAGATCA
GTTGGGTGCACGAGTGGGTTACATCGAACTGGATCTCAACAGCGGTAAGATCCTTGAGAGTTTTCGCCCC
GAAGAACGTTTTCCAATGATGAGCACTTTTAAAGTTCTGCTATGTGGCGCGGTATTATCCCGTATTGACG
CCGGGCAAGAGCAACTCGGTCGCCGCATACACTATTCTCAGAATGACTTGGTTGAGTACTCACCAGTCAC
AGAAAAGCATCTTACGGATGGCATGACAGTAAGAGAATTATGCAGTGCTGCCATAACCATGAGTGATAAC
ACTGCGGCCAACTTACTTCTGACAACGATCGGAGGACCGAAGGAGCTAACCGCTTTTTTGCACAACATGG
GGGATCATGTAACTCGCCTTGATCGTTGGGAACCGGAGCTGAATGAAGCCATACCAAACGACGAGCGTGA
CACCACGATGCCTGTAGCAATGGCAACAACGTTGCGCAAACTATTAACTGGCGAACTACTTACTCTAGCT
TCCCGGCAACAATTAATAGACTGGATGGAGGCGGATAAAGTTGCAGGACCACTTCTGCGCTCGGCCCTTC
CGGCTGGCTGGTTTATTGCTGATAAATCTGGAGCCGGTGAGCGTGGGTCTCGCGGTATCATTGCAGCACT
GGGGCCAGATGGTAAGCCCTCCCGTATCGTAGTTATCTACACGACGGGGAGTCAGGCAACTATGGATGAA
CGAAATAGACAGATCGCTGAGATAGGTGCCTCACTGATTAAGCATTGGTAACTGTCAGACCAAGTTTACT
CATATATACTTTAGATTGATTTAAAACTTCATTTTTAATTTAAAAGGATCTAGGTGAAGATCCTTTTTGA
TAATCTCATGACCAAAATCCCTTAACGTGAGTTTTCGTTCCACTGAGCGTCAGACCCCGTAGAAAAGATC
AAAGGATCTTCTTGAGATCCTTTTTTTCTGCGCGTAATCTGCTGCTTGCAAACAAAAAAACCACCGCTAC
CAGCGGTGGTTTGTTTGCCGGATCAAGAGCTACCAACTCTTTTTCCGAAGGTAACTGGCTTCAGCAGAGC
GCAGATACCAAATACTGTTCTTCTAGTGTAGCCGTAGTTAGGCCACCACTTCAAGAACTCTGTAGCACCG
CCTACATACCTCGCTCTGCTAATCCTGTTACCAGTGGCTGCTGCCAGTGGCGATAAGTCGTGTCTTACCG
GGTTGGACTCAAGACGATAGTTACCGGATAAGGCGCAGCGGTCGGGCTGAACGGGGGGTTCGTGCACACA
GCCCAGCTTGGAGCGAACGACCTACACCGAACTGAGATACCTACAGCGTGAGCTATGAGAAAGCGCCACG
CTTCCCGAAGGGAGAAAGGCGGACAGGTATCCGGTAAGCGGCAGGGTCGGAACAGGAGAGCGCACGAGGG
AGCTTCCAGGGGGAAACGCCTGGTATCTTTATAGTCCTGTCGGGTTTCGCCACCTCTGACTTGAGCGTCG
ATTTTTGTGATGCTCGTCAGGGGGGCGGAGCCTATGGAAAAACGCCAGCAACGCGGCCTTTTTACGGTTC
CTGGCCTTTTGCTGGCCTTTTGCTCAACGCCAAGCTCCAAAACGATCTCAAGAAGATCATCTTATTAATT
TTACACTTTATGCTTCCGGCTCGTATGTTG
